Addgene plasmid #115246: NODALvar-MYC-DYK-N328A
Purpose: For mammalian expression of a human NODAL splice variant open reading frame (with a mutated N-glycosylation site) with a C-terminal MYC-DYK tag
Depositing lab: Lynne Postovit. Depositing organization: University of Alberta. Publication: Genetically regulated human NODAL splice variants are differentially post-transcriptionally processed and functionally distinct. Findlay SD, Bilyk O, Lypka K, Waskiewicz AJ, Postovit L. (2018) bioRxiv 276170 10.1101/276170.
Backbone
  Vector backbone: pCMV6
  Backbone manufacturer: Origene
  Vector type: Mammalian Expression
  Selectable markers: Neomycin (select with G418)
Growth in bacteria
  Bacterial resistance: Kanamycin, 50 μg/mL
  Growth temperature: 37°C
  Growth strain: DH5alpha
  Copy number: Unknown
Gene/Insert
  Gene/Insert name: NODAL splice variant
  Species: H. sapiens (human)
  Mutation: N328A
  Entrez Gene: NODAL (a.k.a. HTX5)
  Promoter: CMV
  Tag / fusion protein: MYC-DYK (C terminal on insert)
  Cloning method: Restriction Enzyme; 5′ cloning site unknown (unknown if destroyed)
  Sequencing primers: 5′ T7; 3′ hGH-PA-R
Terms and licenses: Academic/Nonprofit Terms; Industry Terms: Not Available to Industry
Depositor comments: The N-glycosylation site unique to the NODAL variant mature peptide is mutated . Please visit https://www.biorxiv.org/content/early/2018/03/04/276170 for bioRxiv preprint.
How to cite: NODALvar-MYC-DYK-N328A was a gift from Lynne Postovit (Addgene plasmid # 115246 ; http://n2t.net/addgene:115246 ; RRID:Addgene_115246)
