[The description below was written by a language model from this plasmid's Addgene catalogue record and pLannotate feature annotations shown in this document.]
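Description:
NODALvar-MYC-DYK-N328A is a mammalian expression plasmid of about 5.9 kb built on the Origene pCMV6 backbone. It carries the open reading frame of a human NODAL splice variant. The insert sits downstream of the human cytomegalovirus immediate-early enhancer and promoter, with a T7 promoter between the CMV promoter and the coding region that also serves as the 5′ sequencing primer site. Transcripts are terminated by the human growth hormone polyadenylation signal. The coding sequence is fused at its C terminus to a MYC-DYK (Myc plus FLAG-type) tandem epitope tag. The automated annotation detects only a short FLAG-like fragment there and matches only part of the insert to canonical NODAL, which is consistent with a variant isoform. The insert carries an N328A substitution, which removes the N-glycosylation site that is unique to the mature peptide of this variant.

In bacteria the plasmid replicates from a high-copy ColE1/pUC-type origin and is selected with kanamycin. An f1 origin is also present. A single Tn5 NeoR/KanR gene provides both selections: the bacterial AmpR (bla) promoter drives kanamycin resistance in E. coli, and the SV40 early promoter, paired with an HSV TK polyadenylation signal, drives G418 resistance in mammalian cells. Short fragments annotated as ble, a bGH poly(A) signal and lacZα appear to be backbone remnants.

The construct is intended for transient or stable expression of the tagged, glycosylation-site mutant NODAL variant. Comparison with the unmutated protein lets the contribution of this glycosylation site to processing and function be assessed, with the protein detected through the epitope tags.
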