Features (pLannotate 1.2.2; 15 found; start..end, strand, type, name):
    180..559     +  enhancer       CMV enhancer: human cytomegalovirus immediate early enhancer
    561..760     +  promoter       CMV promoter: human cytomegalovirus (CMV) immediate early promoter
    789..807     +  promoter       T7 promoter: promoter for bacteriophage T7 RNA polymerase
    866..1765    +  CDS            NODAL (fragment): NODAL_HUMAN - Experimental evidence at protein level: Swiss-Prot protein existence level 1. Essential for mesoderm formation and axial patterning during embryonic development. From Homo sapiens (Human).
   1946..1970    +  CDS            3xFLAG (fragment): three tandem FLAG® epitope tags
   2016..2638    +  polyA_signal   hGH poly(A) signal: human growth hormone polyadenylation signal
   2787..3375    -  rep_origin     ori: high-copy-number ColE1/pMB1/pBR322/pUC origin of replication
   3597..3613    +  polyA_signal   bGH poly(A) signal (fragment): bovine growth hormone polyadenylation signal
   3704..3751    -  polyA_signal   HSV TK poly(A) signal: herpes simplex virus thymidine kinase polyadenylation signal (Cole and Stacy, 1985)
   3810..3962    -  CDS            ble (fragment): BLE_KLEPN - Experimental evidence at protein level: Swiss-Prot protein existence level 1. Binding protein with a strong affinity to the bleomycin family of antibiotics. Binds to CL990; an antimitotic-antibiotic compound. From Klebsiella pneumoniae.
   3983..4777    -  CDS            NeoR/KanR: aminoglycoside phosphotransferase from Tn5; aph(3')-II (or nptII); confers resistance to neomycin, kanamycin, and G418 (Geneticin®)
   4812..5169    -  promoter       SV40 promoter: SV40 enhancer and early promoter
   5171..5275    -  promoter       AmpR promoter: bla
   5302..5730    +  rep_origin     f1 ori (sequence partly withheld): f1 bacteriophage origin of replication; arrow indicates direction of (+) strand synthesis
   5761..20      -  CDS            lacZα (fragment) (across the origin): LacZα fragment of β-galactosidase; lacZ fragment
>Addgene plasmid #115246 | NODALvar-MYC-DYK-N328A | addgene full sequence | sequence record 222166 | Addgene NGS Result
TTGTAAAACGACGGCCAGTGCCAAGCTGATCTATACATTGAATCAATATTGGCAATTAGCCATATTAGTC
ATTGGTTATATAGCATAAATCAATATTGGCTATTGGCCATTGCATACGTTGTATCTATATCATAATATGT
ACATTTATATTGGCTCATGTCCAATATGACCGCCATGTTGACATTGATTATTGACTAGTTATTAATAGTA
ATCAATTACGGGGTCATTAGTTCATAGCCCATATATGGAGTTCCGCGTTACATAACTTACGGTAAATGGC
CCGCCTGGCTGACCGCCCAACGACCCCCGCCCATTGACGTCAATAATGACGTATGTTCCCATAGTAACGC
CAATAGGGACTTTCCATTGACGTCAATGGGTGGAGTATTTACGGTAAACTGCCCACTTGGCAGTACATCA
AGTGTATCATATGCCAAGTCCGCCCCCTATTGACGTCAATGACGGTAAATGGCCCGCCTGGCATTATGCC
CAGTACATGACCTTACGGGACTTTCCTACTTGGCAGTACATCTACGTATTAGTCATCGCTATTACCATGG
TGATGCGGTTTTGGCAGTACACCAATGGGCGTGGATAGCGGTTTGACTCACGGGGATTTCCAAGTCTCCA
CCCCATTGACGTCAATGGGAGTTTGTTTTGGCACCAAAATCAACGGGACTTTCCAAAATGTCGTAATAAC
CCCGCCCCGTTGACGCAAATGGGCGGTAGGCGTGTACGGTGGGAGGTCTATATAAGCAGAGCTCGTTTAG
TGAACCGTCAGAATTTTGTAATACGACTCACTATAGGGCGGCCGGGAATTCGTCGACTGGATCCGGTACC
GAGGAGATCTGCCGCCGCGATCGCCATGCACGCCCACTGCCTGCCCTTCCTTCTGCACGCCTGGTGGGCC
CTACTCCAGGCGGGTGCTGCGACGGTGGCCACTGCGCTCCTGCGTACGCGGGGGCAGCCCTCGTCGCCAT
CCCCTCTGGCGTACATGCTGAGCCTCTACCGCGACCCGCTGCCGAGGGCAGACATCATCCGCAGCCTACA
GGCAGAAGATGTGGCAGTGGATGGGCAGAACTGGACGTTTGCTTTTGACTTCTCCTTCCTGAGCCAACAA
GAGGATCTGGCATGGGCTGAGCTCCGGCTGCAGCTGTCCAGCCCTGTGGACCTCCCCACTGAGGGCTCAC
TTGCCATTGAGATTTTCCACCAGCCAAAGCCCGACACAGAGCAGGCTTCAGACAGCTGCTTAGAGCGGTT
TCAGATGGACCTATTCACTGTCACTTTGTCCCAGGTCACCTTTTCCTTGGGCAGCATGGTTTTGGAGGTG
ACCAGGCCTCTCTCCAAGTGGCTGAAGCACCCTGGGGCCCTGGAGAAGCAGATGTCCAGGGTAGCTGGAG
AGTGCTGGCCGCGGCCCCCCACACCGCCTGCCACCAATGTGCTCCTTATGCTCTACTCCAACCTCTCGCA
GGAGCAGAGGCAGCTGGGTGGGTCCACCTTGCTGTGGGAAGCCGAGAGCTCCTGGCGGGCCCAGGAGGGA
CAGCTGTCCTGGGAGTGGGGCAAGAGGCACCGTCGACATCACTTGCCAGACAGAAGTCAACTGTGTCGGA
AGGTCAAGTTCCAGGTGGACTTCAACCTGATCGGATGGGGCTCCTGGATCATCTACCCCAAGCAGTACAA
CGCCTATCGCTGTGAGGGCGAGTGTCCTAATCCTGTTGGGGAGGAGTTTCATCCGACCAACCATGCATAC
ATCCAGGTGGCCCTGCCCTGCTGTCCAAGGTCATATGGGACCAAAATGTTTTCATTTTACTCCATGAAGT
CTGGAATGAGAATTTCTTGGACTTGCGCTATATCCTCCATGCCAAGCCTCAGAGTCTGCACGCGTACGCG
GCCGCTCGAGCAGAAACTCATCTCAGAAGAGGATCTGGCAGCAAATGATATCCTGGATTACAAGGATGAC
GACGATAAGGTTTAAACGGCCGGCCGCGGTCATAGCTGTTTCCTGAACAGATCCCGGGTGGCATCCCTGT
GACCCCTCCCCAGTGCCTCTCCTGGCCCTGGAAGTTGCCACTCCAGTGCCCACCAGCCTTGTCCTAATAA
AATTAAGTTGCATCATTTTGTCTGACTAGGTGTCCTTCTATAATATTATGGGGTGGAGGGGGGTGGTATG
GAGCAAGGGGCAAGTTGGGAAGACAACCTGTAGGGCCTGCGGGGTCTATTGGGAACCAAGCTGGAGTGCA
GTGGCACAATCTTGGCTCACTGCAATCTCCGCCTCCTGGGTTCAAGCGATTCTCCTGCCTCAGCCTCCCG
AGTTGTTGGGATTCCAGGCATGCATGACCAGGCTCAGCTAATTTTTGTTTTTTTGGTAGAGACGGGGTTT
CACCATATTGGCCAGGCTGGTCTCCAACTCCTAATCTCAGGTGATCTACCCACCTTGGCCTCCCAAATTG
CTGGGATTACAGGCGTGAACCACTGCTCCCTTCCCTGTCCTTCTGATTTTAAAATAACTATACCAGCAGG
AGGACGTCCAGACACAGCATAGGCTACCTGGCCATGCCCAACCGGTGGGACATTTGAGTTGCTTGCTTGG
CACTGTCCTCTCATGCGTTGGGTCCACTCAGTAGATGCCTGTTGAATTGGGTACGCGGCCAGCGGCGAGC
GGTATCAGCTCACTCAAAGGCGGTAATACGGTTATCCACAGAATCAGGGGATAACGCAGGAAAGAACATG
TGAGCAAAAGGCCAGCAAAAGGCCAGGAACCGTAAAAAGGCCGCGTTGCTGGCGTTTTTCCATAGGCTCC
GCCCCCCTGACGAGCATCACAAAAATCGACGCTCAAGTCAGAGGTGGCGAAACCCGACAGGACTATAAAG
ATACCAGGCGTTTCCCCCTGGAAGCTCCCTCGTGCGCTCTCCTGTTCCGACCCTGCCGCTTACCGGATAC
CTGTCCGCCTTTCTCCCTTCGGGAAGCGTGGCGCTTTCTCATAGCTCACGCTGTAGGTATCTCAGTTCGG
TGTAGGTCGTTCGCTCCAAGCTGGGCTGTGTGCACGAACCCCCCGTTCAGCCCGACCGCTGCGCCTTATC
CGGTAACTATCGTCTTGAGTCCAACCCGGTAAGACACGACTTATCGCCACTGGCAGCAGCCACTGGTAAC
AGGATTAGCAGAGCGAGGTATGTAGGCGGTGCTACAGAGTTCTTGAAGTGGTGGCCTAACTACGGCTACA
CTAGAAGAACAGTATTTGGTATCTGCGCTCTGCTGAAGCCAGTTACCTTCGGAAAAAGAGTTGGTAGCTC
TTGATCCGGCAAACAAACCACCGCTGGTAGCGGTGGTTTTTTTGTTTGCAAGCAGCAGATTACGCGCAGA
AAAAAAGGATCTCAAGAAGATCCTTTGATCTTTTCTACGGGGTCTGACGCTCAGTGGAACGAAAACTCAC
GTTAAGGGATTTTGGTCATGAGATTATCAAAAAGGATCTTCACCTAGATCCTTTTAAATTAAAAATGAAG
TTTTAAATCAATCTAAAGTATATATGAGTAACCTGAGGCTATGGCAGGGCCTGCCGCCCCGACGTTGGCT
GCGAGCCCTGGGCCTTCACCCGAACTTGGGGGGTGGGGTGGGGAAAAGGAAGAAACGCGGGCGTATTGGC
CCCAATGGGGTCTCGGTGGGGTATCGACAGAGTGCCAGCCCTGGGACCGAACCCCGCGTTTATGAACAAA
CGACCCAACACCGTGCGTTTTATTCTGTCTTTTTATTGCCGTCATAGCGCGGGTTCCTTCCGGTATTGTC
TCCTTCCGTGTTTCAGTTAGCCTCCCCCTAGGGTGGGCGAAGAACTCCAGCATGAGATCCCCGCGCTGGA
GGATCATCCAGCCGGCGTCCCGGAAAACGATTCCGAAGCCCAACCTTTCATAGAAGGCGGCGGTGGAATC
GAAATCTCGTGATGGCAGGTTGGGCGTCGCTTGGTCGGTCATTTCGAACCCCAGAGTCCCGCTCAGAAGA
ACTCGTCAAGAAGGCGATAGAAGGCGATGCGCTGCGAATCGGGAGCGGCGATACCGTAAAGCACGAGGAA
GCGGTCAGCCCATTCGCCGCCAAGCTCTTCAGCAATATCACGGGTAGCCAACGCTATGTCCTGATAGCGA
TCCGCCACACCCAGCCGGCCACAGTCGATGAATCCAGAAAAGCGGCCATTTTCCACCATGATATTCGGCA
AGCAGGCATCGCCATGGGTCACGACGAGATCCTCGCCGTCGGGCATGCTCGCCTTGAGCCTGGCGAACAG
TTCGGCTGGCGCGAGCCCCTGATGCTCTTCGTCCAGATCATCCTGATCGACAAGACCGGCTTCCATCCGA
GTACGTGCTCGCTCGATGCGATGTTTCGCTTGGTGGTCGAATGGGCAGGTAGCCGGATCAAGCGTATGCA
GCCGCCGCATTGCATCAGCCATGATGGATACTTTCTCGGCAGGAGCAAGGTGAGATGACAGGAGATCCTG
CCCCGGCACTTCGCCCAATAGCAGCCAGTCCCTTCCCGCTTCAGTGACAACGTCGAGCACAGCTGCGCAA
GGAACGCCCGTCGTGGCCAGCCACGATAGCCGCGCTGCCTCGTCTTGCAGTTCATTCAGGGCACCGGACA
GGTCGGTCTTGACAAAAAGAACCGGGCGCCCCTGCGCTGACAGCCGGAACACGGCGGCATCAGAGCAGCC
GATTGTCTGTTGTGCCCAGTCATAGCCGAATAGCCTCTCCACCCAAGCGGCCGGAGAACCTGCGTGCAAT
CCATCTTGTTCAATCATGCGAAACGATCCTCATCCTGTCTCTTGATCGATCTTTGCAAAAGCCTAGGCCT
CCAAAAAAGCCTCCTCACTACTTCTGGAATAGCTCAGAGGCCGAGGCGGCCTCGGCCTCTGCATAAATAA
AAAAAATTAGTCAGCCATGGGGCGGAGAATGGGCGGAACTGGGCGGAGTTAGGGGCGGGATGGGCGGAGT
TAGGGGCGGGACTATGGTTGCTGACTAATTGAGATGCATGCTTTGCATACTTCTGCCTGCTGGGGAGCCT
GGGGACTTTCCACACCTGGTTGCTGACTAATTGAGATGCATGCTTTGCATACTTCTGCCTGCTGGGGAGC
CTGGGGACTTTCCACACCCTAACTGACACACATTCCACAGCTGGTTCTTTCCGCCTCAGGACTCTTCCTT
TTTCAATATTATTGAAGCATTTATCAGGGTTATTGTCTCATGAGCGGATACATATTTGAATGTATTTAGA
AAAATAAACAAATAGGGGTTCCGCGCACATTTCCCCGAAAAGTGCCACCTG
[124 nt withheld, positions 5302-5425]
C
[91 nt withheld, positions 5427-5517]
A
[49 nt withheld, positions 5519-5567]
CCTTTGACGTTGGAGTCCACGTTCTTT
[37 nt withheld, positions 5595-5631]
ACCCTATCTCGGTCTATTCTTTTGATTTATAAGGGATTTTGCCGATTTCGGCCTATTGGTTAAAAAATGA
GCTGATTTAACAAAAATTTAACGCGAATTTTAACAAAATATTAACGCTTACAATTTCCATTCGCCATTCA
GGCTGCGCAACTGTTGGGAAGGGCGATCGGTGCGGGCCTCTTCGCTATTACGCCAGCTGGCGAAAGGGGG
ATGTGCTGCAAGGCGATTAAGTTGGGTAACGCCAGGGTTTTCCCAGTCACGACG
