LOCUS       Exported 5895 bp ds-DNA circular SYN 13-MAY-2021
DEFINITION  For mammalian expression of a human NODAL splice variant open
            reading frame (with a mutated N-glycosylation site) with a
            C-terminal MYC-DYK tag .
ACCESSION   .
VERSION     .
KEYWORDS    NODALvar-MYC-DYK-N328A
SOURCE      synthetic DNA construct
  ORGANISM  synthetic DNA construct
REFERENCE   1 (bases 1 to 5895)
  AUTHORS   Findlay SD, Bilyk O, Lypka K, Waskiewicz AJ, Postovit L
  TITLE     Genetically regulated human NODAL splice variants are differentially
            post-transcriptionally processed and functionally distinct
  JOURNAL   bioRxiv 276170
REFERENCE   2 (bases 1 to 5895)
  AUTHORS   .
  TITLE     Direct Submission
  JOURNAL   Exported May 13, 2021 from SnapGene Server 1.1.58
            http://www.snapgene.com
FEATURES             Location/Qualifiers
     source          1..5895
                     /organism="synthetic DNA construct"
                     /mol_type="other DNA"
     primer_bind     151..173
                     /label=M13/pUC Forward
                     /note="In lacZ gene"
     primer_bind     165..182
                     /label=M13 Forward
                     /note="In lacZ gene. Also called M13-F20 or M13 (-21)
                     Forward"
     primer_bind     166..182
                     /label=M13 fwd
                     /note="common sequencing primer, one of multiple similar
                     variants"
     enhancer        343..722
                     /label=CMV enhancer
                     /note="human cytomegalovirus immediate early enhancer"
     promoter        723..926
                     /label=CMV promoter
                     /note="human cytomegalovirus (CMV) immediate early
                     promoter"
     primer_bind     877..897
                     /label=CMV-F
                     /note="Human CMV immediate early promoter, forward primer"
     primer_bind     952..971
                     /label=T7
                     /note="T7 promoter, forward primer"
     promoter        952..970
                     /label=T7 promoter
                     /note="promoter for bacteriophage T7 RNA polymerase"
     CDS             2061..2090
                     /codon_start=1
                     /product="Myc (human c-Myc proto-oncogene) epitope tag"
                     /label=Myc
                     /translation="EQKLISEEDL"
     CDS             2109..2132
                     /codon_start=1
                     /product="FLAG(R) epitope tag, followed by an enterokinase
                     cleavage site"
                     /label=FLAG
                     /translation="DYKDDDDK"
     primer_bind     complement(2152..2168)
                     /label=M13 rev
                     /note="common sequencing primer, one of multiple similar
                     variants"
     primer_bind     complement(2152..2168)
                     /label=M13 Reverse
                     /note="In lacZ gene. Also called M13-rev"
     polyA_signal    2179..2801
                     /label=hGH poly(A) signal
                     /note="human growth hormone polyadenylation signal"
     primer_bind     complement(2378..2397)
                     /label=hGH-PA-R
                     /note="Human growth hormone terminator, reverse primer"
     rep_origin      complement(2950..3538)
                     /direction=LEFT
                     /label=ori
                     /note="high-copy-number ColE1/pMB1/pBR322/pUC origin of
                     replication"
     primer_bind     complement(3030..3049)
                     /label=pBR322ori-F
                     /note="pBR322 origin, forward primer"
     polyA_signal    3867..3914
                     /label=HSV TK poly(A) signal
                     /note="herpes simplex virus thymidine kinase
                     polyadenylation signal (Cole and Stacy, 1985)"
     primer_bind     3939..3958
                     /label=TK-pA-R
                     /note="Thymidine kinase polyA, reverse primer"
     CDS             complement(4146..4940)
                     /codon_start=1
                     /gene="aph(3')-II (or nptII)"
                     /product="aminoglycoside phosphotransferase from Tn5"
                     /label=NeoR/KanR
                     /note="confers resistance to neomycin, kanamycin, and G418
                     (Geneticin(R))"
                     /translation="MIEQDGLHAGSPAAWVERLFGYDWAQQTIGCSDAAVFRLSAQGRP
                     VLFVKTDLSGALNELQDEAARLSWLATTGVPCAAVLDVVTEAGRDWLLLGEVPGQDLLS
                     SHLAPAEKVSIMADAMRRLHTLDPATCPFDHQAKHRIERARTRMEAGLVDQDDLDEEHQ
                     GLAPAELFARLKASMPDGEDLVVTHGDACLPNIMVENGRFSGFIDCGRLGVADRYQDIA
                     LATRDIAEELGGEWADRFLVLYGIAAPDSQRIAFYRLLDEFF"
     primer_bind     complement(4257..4276)
                     /label=Neo-F
                     /note="Neomycin resistance gene, forward primer"
     primer_bind     4867..4886
                     /label=Neo-R
                     /note="Neomycin resistance gene, reverse primer"
     promoter        complement(4975..5332)
                     /label=SV40 promoter
                     /note="SV40 enhancer and early promoter"
     rep_origin      4989..5124
                     /label=SV40 ori
                     /note="SV40 origin of replication"
     primer_bind     complement(5043..5062)
                     /label=SV40pro-F
                     /note="SV40 promoter/origin, forward primer"
     primer_bind     5289..5309
                     /label=pBABE 3'
                     /note="SV40 enhancer, reverse primer for pBABE vectors"
     promoter        complement(5334..5438)
                     /gene="bla"
                     /label=AmpR promoter
     rep_origin      5465..25
                     /direction=RIGHT
                     /label=f1 ori
                     /note="f1 bacteriophage origin of replication; arrow
                     indicates direction of (+) strand synthesis"
     primer_bind     complement(5552..5571)
                     /label=F1ori-R
                     /note="F1 origin, reverse primer"
     primer_bind     5762..5783
                     /label=F1ori-F
                     /note="F1 origin, forward primer"
ORIGIN
        1 aacaaaatat taacgcttac aatttccatt cgccattcag gctgcgcaac tgttgggaag
       61 ggcgatcggt gcgggcctct tcgctattac gccagctggc gaaaggggga tgtgctgcaa
      121 ggcgattaag ttgggtaacg ccagggtttt cccagtcacg acgttgtaaa acgacggcca
      181 gtgccaagct gatctataca ttgaatcaat attggcaatt agccatatta gtcattggtt
      241 atatagcata aatcaatatt ggctattggc cattgcatac gttgtatcta tatcataata
      301 tgtacattta tattggctca tgtccaatat gaccgccatg ttgacattga ttattgacta
      361 gttattaata gtaatcaatt acggggtcat tagttcatag cccatatatg gagttccgcg
      421 ttacataact tacggtaaat ggcccgcctg gctgaccgcc caacgacccc cgcccattga
      481 cgtcaataat gacgtatgtt cccatagtaa cgccaatagg gactttccat tgacgtcaat
      541 gggtggagta tttacggtaa actgcccact tggcagtaca tcaagtgtat catatgccaa
      601 gtccgccccc tattgacgtc aatgacggta aatggcccgc ctggcattat gcccagtaca
      661 tgaccttacg ggactttcct acttggcagt acatctacgt attagtcatc gctattacca
      721 tggtgatgcg gttttggcag tacaccaatg ggcgtggata gcggtttgac tcacggggat
      781 ttccaagtct ccaccccatt gacgtcaatg ggagtttgtt ttggcaccaa aatcaacggg
      841 actttccaaa atgtcgtaat aaccccgccc cgttgacgca aatgggcggt aggcgtgtac
      901 ggtgggaggt ctatataagc agagctcgtt tagtgaaccg tcagaatttt gtaatacgac
      961 tcactatagg gcggccggga attcatcgac tggatccggt accgaggaga tctgccgccg
     1021 cgatcgccat gcacgcccac tgcctgccct tccttctgca cgcctggtgg gccctactcc
     1081 aggcgggtgc tgcgacggtg gccactgcgc tcctgcgtac gcgggggcag ccctcgtcgc
     1141 catcccctct ggcgtacatg ctgagcctct accgcgaccc gctgccgagg gcagacatca
     1201 tccgcagcct acaggcagaa gatgtggcag tggatgggca gaactggacg tttgcttttg
     1261 acttctcctt cctgagccaa caagaggatc tggcatgggc tgagctccgg ctgcagctgt
     1321 ccagccctgt ggacctcccc actgagggct cacttgccat tgagattttc caccagccaa
     1381 agcccgacac agagcaggct tcagacagct gcttagagcg gtttcagatg gacctattca
     1441 ctgtcacttt gtcccaggtc accttttcct tgggcagcat ggttttggag gtgaccaggc
     1501 ctctctccaa gtggctgaag caccctgggg ccctggagaa gcagatgtcc agggtagctg
     1561 gagagtgctg gccgcggccc cccacaccgc ctgccaccaa tgtgctcctt atgctctact
     1621 ccaacctctc gcaggagcag aggcagctgg gtgggtccac cttgctgtgg gaagccgaga
     1681 gctcctggcg ggcccaggag ggacagctgt cctgggagtg gggcaagagg caccgtcgac
     1741 atcacttgcc agacagaagt caactgtgtc ggaaggtcaa gttccaggtg gacttcaacc
     1801 tgatcggatg gggctcctgg atcatctacc ccaagcagta caacgcctat cgctgtgagg
     1861 gcgagtgtcc taatcctgtt ggggaggagt ttcatccgac caaccatgca tacatccagg
     1921 tggccctgcc ctgctgtcca aggtcatatg ggaccaaaat gttttcattt tactccatga
     1981 agtctggaat gagaatttct tggacttgcg ccatatcctc catgccaagc ctcagagtct
     2041 gcacgcgtac gcggccgctc gagcagaaac tcatctcaga agaggatctg gcagcaaatg
     2101 atatcctgga ttacaaggat gacgacgata aggtttaaac ggccggccgc ggtcatagct
     2161 gtttcctgaa cagatcccgg gtggcatccc tgtgacccct ccccagtgcc tctcctggcc
     2221 ctggaagttg ccactccagt gcccaccagc cttgtcctaa taaaattaag ttgcatcatt
     2281 ttgtctgact aggtgtcctt ctataatatt atggggtgga ggggggtggt atggagcaag
     2341 gggcaagttg ggaagacaac ctgtagggcc tgcggggtct attgggaacc aagctggagt
     2401 gcagtggcac aatcttggct cactgcaatc tccgcctcct gggttcaagc gattctcctg
     2461 cctcagcctc ccgagttgtt gggattccag gcatgcatga ccaggctcag ctaatttttg
     2521 tttttttggt agagacgggg tttcaccata ttggccaggc tggtctccaa ctcctaatct
     2581 caggtgatct acccaccttg gcctcccaaa ttgctgggat tacaggcgtg aaccactgct
     2641 cccttccctg tccttctgat tttaaaataa ctataccagc aggaggacgt ccagacacag
     2701 cataggctac ctggccatgc ccaaccggtg ggacatttga gttgcttgct tggcactgtc
     2761 ctctcatgcg ttgggtccac tcagtagatg cctgttgaat tgggtacgcg gccagcggcg
     2821 agcggtatca gctcactcaa aggcggtaat acggttatcc acagaatcag gggataacgc
     2881 aggaaagaac atgtgagcaa aaggccagca aaaggccagg aaccgtaaaa aggccgcgtt
     2941 gctggcgttt ttccataggc tccgcccccc tgacgagcat cacaaaaatc gacgctcaag
     3001 tcagaggtgg cgaaacccga caggactata aagataccag gcgtttcccc ctggaagctc
     3061 cctcgtgcgc tctcctgttc cgaccctgcc gcttaccgga tacctgtccg cctttctccc
     3121 ttcgggaagc gtggcgcttt ctcatagctc acgctgtagg tatctcagtt cggtgtaggt
     3181 cgttcgctcc aagctgggct gtgtgcacga accccccgtt cagcccgacc gctgcgcctt
     3241 atccggtaac tatcgtcttg agtccaaccc ggtaagacac gacttatcgc cactggcagc
     3301 agccactggt aacaggatta gcagagcgag gtatgtaggc ggtgctacag agttcttgaa
     3361 gtggtggcct aactacggct acactagaag aacagtattt ggtatctgcg ctctgctgaa
     3421 gccagttacc ttcggaaaaa gagttggtag ctcttgatcc ggcaaacaaa ccaccgctgg
     3481 tagcggtggt ttttttgttt gcaagcagca gattacgcgc agaaaaaaag gatctcaaga
     3541 agatcctttg atcttttcta cggggtctga cgctcagtgg aacgaaaact cacgttaagg
     3601 gattttggtc atgagattat caaaaaggat cttcacctag atccttttaa attaaaaatg
     3661 aagttttaaa tcaatctaaa gtatatatga gtaacctgag gctatggcag ggcctgccgc
     3721 cccgacgttg gctgcgagcc ctgggccttc acccgaactt ggggggtggg gtggggaaaa
     3781 ggaagaaacg cgggcgtatt ggccccaatg gggtctcggt ggggtatcga cagagtgcca
     3841 gccctgggac cgaaccccgc gtttatgaac aaacgaccca acaccgtgcg ttttattctg
     3901 tctttttatt gccgtcatag cgcgggttcc ttccggtatt gtctccttcc gtgtttcagt
     3961 tagcctcccc ctagggtggg cgaagaactc cagcatgaga tccccgcgct ggaggatcat
     4021 ccagccggcg tcccggaaaa cgattccgaa gcccaacctt tcatagaagg cggcggtgga
     4081 atcgaaatct cgtgatggca ggttgggcgt cgcttggtcg gtcatttcga accccagagt
     4141 cccgctcaga agaactcgtc aagaaggcga tagaaggcga tgcgctgcga atcgggagcg
     4201 gcgataccgt aaagcacgag gaagcggtca gcccattcgc cgccaagctc ttcagcaata
     4261 tcacgggtag ccaacgctat gtcctgatag cgatccgcca cacccagccg gccacagtcg
     4321 atgaatccag aaaagcggcc attttccacc atgatattcg gcaagcaggc atcgccatgg
     4381 gtcacgacga gatcctcgcc gtcgggcatg ctcgccttga gcctggcgaa cagttcggct
     4441 ggcgcgagcc cctgatgctc ttcgtccaga tcatcctgat cgacaagacc ggcttccatc
     4501 cgagtacgtg ctcgctcgat gcgatgtttc gcttggtggt cgaatgggca ggtagccgga
     4561 tcaagcgtat gcagccgccg cattgcatca gccatgatgg atactttctc ggcaggagca
     4621 aggtgagatg acaggagatc ctgccccggc acttcgccca atagcagcca gtcccttccc
     4681 gcttcagtga caacgtcgag cacagctgcg caaggaacgc ccgtcgtggc cagccacgat
     4741 agccgcgctg cctcgtcttg cagttcattc agggcaccgg acaggtcggt cttgacaaaa
     4801 agaaccgggc gcccctgcgc tgacagccgg aacacggcgg catcagagca gccgattgtc
     4861 tgttgtgccc agtcatagcc gaatagcctc tccacccaag cggccggaga acctgcgtgc
     4921 aatccatctt gttcaatcat gcgaaacgat cctcatcctg tctcttgatc gatctttgca
     4981 aaagcctagg cctccaaaaa agcctcctca ctacttctgg aatagctcag aggccgaggc
     5041 ggcctcggcc tctgcataaa taaaaaaaat tagtcagcca tggggcggag aatgggcgga
     5101 actgggcgga gttaggggcg ggatgggcgg agttaggggc gggactatgg ttgctgacta
     5161 attgagatgc atgctttgca tacttctgcc tgctggggag cctggggact ttccacacct
     5221 ggttgctgac taattgagat gcatgctttg catacttctg cctgctgggg agcctgggga
     5281 ctttccacac cctaactgac acacattcca cagctggttc tttccgcctc aggactcttc
     5341 ctttttcaat attattgaag catttatcag ggttattgtc tcatgagcgg atacatattt
     5401 gaatgtattt agaaaaataa acaaataggg gttccgcgca catttccccg aaaagtgcca
     5461 cctgnnnnnn nnnnnnnnnn nnnnnnnnnn nnnnnnnnnn nnnnnnnnnn nnnnnnnnnn
     5521 nnnnnnnnnn nnnnnnnnnn nnnnnnnnnn nnnnnnnnnn nnnnnnnnnn nnnnnnnnnn
     5581 nnnnnnnncn nnnnnnnnnn nnnnnnnnnn nnnnnnnnnn nnnnnnnnnn nnnnnnnnnn
     5641 nnnnnnnnnn nnnnnnnnnn nnnnnnnnnn nnnnnnnnnn annnnnnnnn nnnnnnnnnn
     5701 nnnnnnnnnn nnnnnnnnnn nnnnnnnnnn cctttgacgt tggagtccac gttctttaat
     5761 agtggactct tgttccaaac tggaacaaca ctcaacccta tctcggtcta ttcttttgat
     5821 ttataaggga ttttgccgat ttcggcctat tggttaaaaa atgagctgat ttaacaaaaa
     5881 tttaacgcga atttt
//
